Addgene plasmid #218217: pJ1-g1g2-K2
Purpose: Allows users to clone two Spacer sequences into an arrray of AtU6-promoter driven sgRNAs, MoClo compatible
Depositing lab: Daniel Voytas. Depositing organization: University of Minnesota.
Backbone
  Vector backbone: pICH41308
  Backbone manufacturer: Addgene #47998
  Vector type: CRISPR
Growth in bacteria
  Bacterial resistance: Spectinomycin, 50 μg/mL
  Growth temperature: 37°C
  Growth strain: ccdB Survival
  Copy number: High Copy
Gene/Insert
  Gene/Insert name: AtU6 promoters and sgRNA scaffolds
  gRNA/shRNA sequence: Unspecified
  Species: A. thaliana (mustard weed)
  Cloning method: Golden Gate
Terms and licenses: Academic/Nonprofit Terms; Industry Terms: Not Available to Industry
How to cite: pJ1-g1g2-K2 was a gift from Daniel Voytas (Addgene plasmid # 218217 ; http://n2t.net/addgene:218217 ; RRID:Addgene_218217)
