[The description below was written by a language model from this plasmid's Addgene catalogue record and pLannotate feature annotations shown in this document.]
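Description:
pJ1-g1g2-K2 is a MoClo-compatible CRISPR cloning vector built on the pICH41308 level 0 backbone. It is designed to receive two user-chosen spacer sequences by Golden Gate assembly, producing a tandem array of two sgRNA expression units, each driven by an Arabidopsis thaliana U6 snRNA promoter. The plasmid is maintained in E. coli at high copy through a ColE1/pUC-type origin and is selected with spectinomycin via the aadA gene. Short annotated fragments of an integrase, a gentamicin resistance gene and an RSF origin appear to be remnants surrounding the backbone elements rather than functional parts.

The payload is organised as two consecutive units, each consisting of an AtU6 promoter, a removable placeholder cassette at the spacer position, and a Streptococcus pyogenes Cas9 sgRNA scaffold (annotated as tracrRNA fragments). The feature table detects only short matches to the consensus AtU6 promoter. In the first position the placeholder carries a chloramphenicol resistance gene together with ccdB, the gyrase-poisoning toxin, which explains why the empty vector must be grown in a ccdB-tolerant strain. Replacing this cassette with a spacer removes the toxin and allows counter-selection in ordinary strains. In the second position the placeholder is a lac promoter/operator-driven lacZα fragment with flanking T3 and T7 promoters, which would allow blue/white screening for successful spacer insertion.

No guide sequences are present in the deposited plasmid, and it encodes no Cas9. The finished two-guide module is intended to be carried forward into higher-level MoClo assemblies, presumably for plant genome editing given the Arabidopsis Pol III promoters, though the record does not specify the downstream vectors or the Type IIS enzymes used.
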