Features (pLannotate 1.2.2; 23 found; start..end, strand, type, name):
      4..73      +  rep_origin     RSF ori (fragment): Plasmids containing the RSF 1030 origin of replication can be propagated in E. coli cells that contain additional plasmids with compatible origins.
    107..123     +  promoter       AtU6 promoter (fragment): consensus promoter from the three Arabidopsis U6 snRNA genes (Waibel and Filipowicz, 1990; Nekrasov et al., 2013)
    219..249     +  promoter       lac UV5 promoter: E. coli lac promoter with an "up" mutation
    273..302     +  promoter       cat promoter (fragment): promoter of the E. coli cat gene encoding chloramphenicol acetyltransferase
    303..983     +  CDS            CmR: chloramphenicol acetyltransferase confers resistance to chloramphenicol
   1140..1298    +  CDS            ccdA (fragment): CCDA_ECO57 - Also known as H, letA. Experimental evidence at protein level: Swiss-Prot protein existence level 1. Antitoxin component of a type II toxin-antitoxin (TA) system which inhibits the post-segregational killing (PSK) of plasmid-free cells, also referred to as a plasmid addiction system. Binds to and blocks the activity of CcdB; will also remove bound CcdB protein from the CcdB-GyrA complex by forming a CcdA-CcdB complex, a process termed rejuvenation. Functions as a transcriptional corepressor for the ccdAB operon, repression also requires CcdB (By similarity). From Escherichia coli
   1303..1605    +  CDS            ccdB: CCDB_ECOLI - Also known as G, letB, letD. Experimental evidence at protein level: Swiss-Prot protein existence level 1. Toxic component of a type II toxin-antitoxin (TA) system, functioning in plasmid maintainence. Responsible for the post- segregational killing (PSK) of plasmid-free cells, also referred to as a plasmid addiction system. Half-life of over 2 hours. Cell killing by CcdB is accompanied by filamentation, defects in chromosome and plasmid segregation, defects in cell division, formation of anucleate cells, decreased DNA synthesis and plasmid loss. Interferes with the activity of DN
   1645..1712    +  misc_RNA       tracrRNA (fragment): trans-activating CRISPR RNA for the Streptococcus pyogenes CRISPR/Cas9 system
   1751..1767    +  promoter       AtU6 promoter (fragment): consensus promoter from the three Arabidopsis U6 snRNA genes (Waibel and Filipowicz, 1990; Nekrasov et al., 2013)
   1862..1883    +  protein_bind   CAP binding site: CAP binding activates transcription in the presence of cAMP. E. coli catabolite activator protein
   1898..1928    +  promoter       lac promoter: promoter for the E. coli lac operon
   1936..1952    +  protein_bind   lac operator: The lac repressor binds to the lac operator to inhibit transcription in E. coli. This inhibition can be relieved by adding lactose or isopropyl-β-D-thiogalactopyranoside (IPTG). lac repressor encoded by lacI
   1997..2015    +  promoter       T3 promoter: promoter for bacteriophage T3 RNA polymerase
   2031..2054    +  misc_feature   MCS (fragment): pBluescript multiple cloning site
   2063..2081    -  promoter       T7 promoter: promoter for bacteriophage T7 RNA polymerase
   2089..2244    +  CDS            lacZα (fragment): LacZα fragment of β-galactosidase; lacZ fragment
   2249..2269    +  rep_origin     f1 ori (fragment): f1 bacteriophage origin of replication; arrow indicates direction of (+) strand synthesis
   2296..2363    +  misc_RNA       tracrRNA (fragment): trans-activating CRISPR RNA for the Streptococcus pyogenes CRISPR/Cas9 system
   2481..2585    +  promoter       AmpR promoter: bla
   2576..2656    -  CDS            int (fragment): INT2_ECOLX - Protein inferred from homology: Swiss-Prot protein existence level 3. Putative integrase believed to be involved in the insertion of antibiotic resistance genes into plasmids and transposons. From Escherichia coli.
   2744..2800    +  CDS            GmR (fragment): gentamycin acetyltransferase; aacC1; confers resistance to gentamycin
   2807..3595    +  CDS            aadA: S3AD_ECOLX - Experimental evidence at protein level: Swiss-Prot protein existence level 1. Mediates bacterial resistance to the antibiotics streptomycin and spectinomycin. From Escherichia coli.
   3769..4357    +  rep_origin     ori: high-copy-number ColE1/pMB1/pBR322/pUC origin of replication
>Addgene plasmid #218217 | pJ1-g1g2-K2 | addgene full sequence | sequence record 438339 | Addgene NGS Result
GCCTTTGAGTGAGCTGATACCGCTCGCCGCAGCCGAACGACCGAGCGCAGCGAGTCAGTGAGCGAGGAAG
CGGTCTCAGGAGGCCCATTTAAGTTGAAAACAATCTTCAAAAGTCCCACATCGCTTAGATAAGAAAACGA
AGCTGAGTTTATATACAGCTAGAGTCGAAGTAGTGATTGAAAAGCAGGTGTCTAGTGGCCGCATTAGGCA
CCCCAGGCTTTACACTTTATGCTTCCGGCTCGTATAATGTGTGGATTTTGAGTTAGGATCCGTCGAGATT
TTCAGGAGCTAAGGAAGCTAAAATGGAGAAAAAAATCACTGGATATACCACCGTTGATATATCCCAATGG
CATCGTAAAGAACATTTTGAGGCATTTCAGTCAGTCGCTCAATGTACCTATAACCAGACCGTTCAGCTGG
ATATTACGGCCTTTTTAAAGACCGTAAAGAAAAATAAGCACAAGTTTTATCCGGCCTTTATTCACATTCT
TGCCCGCCTGATGAATGCTCATCCGGAATTCCGTATGGCAATGAAAGACGGTGAGCTGGTGATATGGGAT
AGTGTTCACCCTTGTTACACCGTTTTCCATGAGCAAACTGAAACGTTTTCATCGCTCTGGAGTGAATACC
ACGACGATTTCCGGCAGTTTCTACACATATATTCGCAAGATGTGGCGTGTTACGGTGAAAACCTGGCCTA
TTTCCCTAAAGGGTTTATTGAGAATATGTTTTTCGTTTCAGCCAATCCCTGGGTGAGTTTCACCAGTTTT
GATTTAAACGTGGCCAATATGGACAACTTCTTCGCCCCCGTTTTCACCATGGGCAAATATTATACGCAAG
GCGACAAGGTGCTGATGCCGCTGGCGATTCAGGTTCATCATGCCGTTTGTGATGGCTTCCATGTCGGCAG
AATGCTTAATGAATTACAACAGTACTGCGATGAGTGGCAGGCGGGGCGTAATCTAGAGGATCCGGCTTAC
TAAAAGCCAGATAACAGTATGCGTATTTGCGCGCTGATTTTTGCGGTATAAGAATATATACTGATATGTA
TACCCGAAGTATGTCAAAAGGAGGTATGCTATGAAGCAGCGTATTACAGTGACAGTTGACAGCGACAGCT
ATCAGTTGCTCAAGGCATATATGATGTCAATATCTCCGGTCTGGTAAGCACAACCATGCAGAATGAAGCC
CGTCGTCTGCGTGCCGAACGCTGGAAAGCGGAAAATCAGGAAGGGATGGCTGAGGTCGCCCGGTTTATTG
AAATGAACGGCTCTTTTGCTGACGAGAACAGGGGCTGGTGAAATGCAGTTTAAGGTTTACACCTATAAAA
GAGAGAGCCGTTATCGTCTGTTTGTGGATGTACAGAGTGATATTATTGACACGCCCGGGCGACGGATGGT
GATCCCCCTGGCCAGTGCACGTCTGCTGTCAGATAAAGTCTCCCGTGAACTTTACCCGGTGGTGCATATC
GGGGATGAAAGCTGGCGCATGATGACCACCGATATGGCCAGTGTGCCGGTTTCCGTTATCGGGGAAGAAG
TGGCTGATCTCAGCCACCGCGAAAATGACATCAAAAACGCCATTAACCTGATGTTCTGGGGAATATAACA
CTAGACACCTGCAAAAGTTTCAGAGCTATGCTGGAAACAGCATAGCAAGTTGAAATAAGGCTAGTCCGTT
ATCAACTTGAAAAAGTGGCACCGAGTCGGTGCTTTTTTTTGGATCCGCCCATTTAAGTTGAAAACAATCT
TCAAAAGTCCCACATCGCTTAGATAAGAAAACGAAGCTGAGTTTATATACAGCTAGAGTCGAAGTAGTGA
TTGAGAGACGGATGGAAAGCGGGCAGTGAGCGCAACGCAATTAATGTGAGTTAGCTCACTCATTAGGCAC
CCCAGGCTTTACACTTTATGCTTCCGGCTCGTATGTTGTGTGGAATTGTGAGCGGATAACAATTTCACAC
AGGAAACAGCTATGACCATGATTACGCCAAGCGCGCAATTAACCCTCACTAAAGGGAACAAAAGCTGGAG
GACCTCGAGGGGGGGCCCGGTACCCAATTCGCCCTATAGTGAGTCGTATTACGCGCGCTCACTGGCCGTC
GTTTTACAACGTCGTGACTGGGAAAACCCTGGCGTTACCCAACTTAATCGCCTTGCAGCACATCCCCCTT
TCGCCAGCTGGCGTAATAGCGAAGAGGCCCGCACCGATCGCCCTTCCCAACAGTTGCGCAGCCTGAATGG
CGAATGGGACGCGCCCTGTAGCGGCGCATCCGTCTCAGTTTCAGAGCTATGCTGGAAACAGCATAGCAAG
TTGAAATAAGGCTAGTCCGTTATCAACTTGAAAAAGTGGCACCGAGTCGGTGCTTTTTTTTAAGCAGAGA
CCGTGGACGAAAGGGCCTCGTGATACGCCTATTTTTATAGGTTAATGTCATGATAATAATGGTTTCTTAG
ACGTCAGGTGGCACTTTTCGGGGAAATGTGCGCGGAACCCCTATTTGTTTATTTTTCTAAATACATTCAA
ATATGTATCCGCTCATGAGACAATAACCCTGATAAATGCTTCAATAATATTGAAAAAGGAAGAGTATGCG
CTCACGCAACTGGTCCAGAACCTTGACCGAACGCAGCGGTGGTAACGGCGCAGTGGCGGTTTTCATGGCT
TGTTATGACTGTTTTTTTTTGGGGTACAGTCTATGCCTCGGGCATCCAAGCAGCAAGCGCGTTACGCCGT
GGGTCGATGTTTGATGTTATGGAGCAGCAACGATGTTACGCAGCAGGGCAGTCGCCCTAAAACAAAGTTA
AACATCATGAGGGAAGCGGTGATCGCCGAAGTATCGACTCAACTATCAGAGGTAGTTGGCGTCATCGAGC
GCCATCTCGAACCGACGTTGCTGGCCGTACATTTGTACGGCTCCGCAGTGGATGGCGGCCTGAAGCCACA
CAGCGATATTGATTTGCTGGTTACGGTGACCGTAAGGCTTGATGAAACAACGCGGCGAGCTTTGATCAAC
GACCTTTTGGAAACTTCGGCTTCCCCTGGAGAGAGCGAGATTCTCCGCGCTGTAGAAGTCACCATTGTTG
TGCACGACGACATCATTCCGTGGCGTTATCCAGCTAAGCGCGAACTGCAATTTGGAGAATGGCAGCGCAA
TGACATTCTTGCAGGTATCTTCGAGCCAGCCACGATCGACATTGATCTGGCTATCTTGCTGACAAAAGCA
AGAGAACATAGCGTTGCCTTGGTAGGTCCAGCGGCGGAGGAACTCTTTGATCCGGTTCCTGAACAGGATC
TATTTGAGGCGCTAAATGAAACCTTAACGCTATGGAACTCGCCGCCCGACTGGGCTGGCGATGAGCGAAA
TGTAGTGCTTACGTTGTCCCGCATTTGGTACAGCGCAGTAACCGGCAAAATCGCGCCGAAGGATGTCGCT
GCCGACTGGGCAATGGAGCGCCTGCCGGCCCAGTATCAGCCCGTCATACTTGAAGCTAGACAGGCTTATC
TTGGACAAGAAGAAGATCGCTTGGCCTCGCGCGCAGATCAGTTGGAAGAATTTGTCCATTACGTAAAAGG
CGAGATCACCAAGGTAGTCGGCAAATAACTGTCAGACCAAGTTTACTCATATATACTTTAGATTGATTTA
AAACTTCATTTTTAATTTAAAAGGATCTAGGTGAAGATCCTTTTTGATAATCTCATGACCAAAATCCCTT
AACGTGAGTTTTCGTTCCACTGAGCGTCAGACCCCGTAGAAAAGATCAAAGGATCTTCTTGAGATCCTTT
TTTTCTGCGCGTAATCTGCTGCTTGCAAACAAAAAAACCACCGCTACCAGCGGTGGTTTGTTTGCCGGAT
CAAGAGCTACCAACTCTTTTTCCGAAGGTAACTGGCTTCAGCAGAGCGCAGATACCAAATACTGTTCTTC
TAGTGTAGCCGTAGTTAGGCCACCACTTCAAGAACTCTGTAGCACCGCCTACATACCTCGCTCTGCTAAT
CCTGTTACCAGTGGCTGCTGCCAGTGGCGATAAGTCGTGTCTTACCGGGTTGGACTCAAGACGATAGTTA
CCGGATAAGGCGCAGCGGTCGGGCTGAACGGGGGGTTCGTGCACACAGCCCAGCTTGGAGCGAACGACCT
ACACCGAACTGAGATACCTACAGCGTGAGCTATGAGAAAGCGCCACGCTTCCCGAAGGGAGAAAGGCGGA
CAGGTATCCGGTAAGCGGCAGGGTCGGAACAGGAGAGCGCACGAGGGAGCTTCCAGGGGGAAACGCCTGG
TATCTTTATAGTCCTGTCGGGTTTCGCCACCTCTGACTTGAGCGTCGATTTTTGTGATGCTCGTCAGGGG
GGCGGAGCCTATGGAAAAACGCCAGCAACGCGGCCTTTTTACGGTTCCTGGCCTTTTGCTGGCCTTTTGC
TCACATGTTCTTTCCTGCGTTATCCCCTGATTCTGTGGATAACCGTATTACC
